Addgene plasmid #81809: pDONR223_ILKAP_WT
Purpose: Gateway Donor vector containing ILKAP , part of the Target Accelerator Plasmid Collection.
Depositing lab: Jesse Boehm & William Hahn & David Root. Depositing organization: Broad Institute. Publication: Systematic Functional Interrogation of Rare Cancer Variants Identifies Oncogenic Alleles. Kim E, Ilic N, Shrestha Y, Zou L, Kamburov A, Zhu C, Yang X, Lubonja R, Tran N, Nguyen C, Lawrence MS, Piccioni F, Bagul M, Doench JG, Chouinard CR, Wu X, Hogstrom L, Natoli T, Tamayo P, Horn H, Corsello SM, Lage K, Root DE, Subramanian A, Golub TR, Getz G, Boehm JS, Hahn WC. Cancer Discov. 2016 Jul;6(7):714-26. doi: 10.1158/2159-8290.CD-16-0160. Epub 2016 May 4. PubMed 27147599.
Backbone
  Vector backbone: pDONR223
  Backbone manufacturer: Invitrogen
  Backbone size w/o insert (bp): 2790
  Vector type: Gateway Entry vector
Growth in bacteria
  Bacterial resistance: Spectinomycin, 50 μg/mL
  Growth temperature: 37°C
  Growth strain: DH5alpha
  Copy number: High Copy
Gene/Insert
  Gene/Insert name: ILKAP (alt name: NM_030768.2)
  Species: H. sapiens (human)
  Mutation: WT
  Entrez Gene: ILKAP (a.k.a. ILKAP2, ILKAP3, PP2C-DELTA, PPM1O)
  Promoter: None
  Cloning method: Gateway Cloning
  Sequencing primers: 5′ M13pUC-fwd; 3′ M13-Rev
Terms and licenses: Academic/Nonprofit Terms; Industry Terms: Not Available to Industry
Depositor comments: Closed state: stop codon immediately follows insert
How to cite: pDONR223_ILKAP_WT was a gift from Jesse Boehm & William Hahn & David Root (Addgene plasmid # 81809 ; http://n2t.net/addgene:81809 ; RRID:Addgene_81809)
