[The description below was written by a language model from this plasmid's Addgene catalogue record and pLannotate feature annotations shown in this document.]
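Description:
pDONR223_ILKAP_WT is a Gateway entry clone built on the Invitrogen pDONR223 backbone, carrying the wild-type human ILKAP open reading frame (reference transcript NM_030768.2). It is a bacterial cloning and shuttle plasmid rather than an expression vector. It replicates in E. coli from a high-copy ColE1/pUC-type origin and is selected with spectinomycin through the aadA (SmR) aminoglycoside adenylyltransferase gene, which sits downstream of a class 1 integron Pc promoter fragment and a short gentamicin-resistance gene remnant. The sequenced record is 3,972 nt.

The ILKAP coding sequence is flanked on both sides by attL-type recombination sites. The automated annotation labels both as attL3, one on each strand. These are the sites used by LR Clonase to transfer the ORF into attR-containing destination vectors. ILKAP encodes a PP2C-family protein phosphatase that associates with integrin-linked kinase and dampens ILK–GSK3B signalling. The record lists no promoter for the insert. rrnB T1 and T2 terminators lie upstream of the cassette and insulate it from read-through transcription. A T7 promoter lies just outside the downstream att site, pointing back toward the insert on the opposite strand. Small lacI and lacZα fragments are backbone remnants. The clone is in the "closed" configuration, with a stop codon directly after the ORF, so it suits native or N-terminally tagged expression but not C-terminal fusions.

The plasmid belongs to the Target Accelerator Plasmid Collection. There it is the wild-type reference ORF for recombination into expression vectors, in work on the functional characterisation of cancer-associated gene variants.
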