Features (pLannotate 1.2.2; 12 found; start..end, strand, type, name):
    121..213     +  CDS            lacI (fragment): lac repressor; lacI; The lac repressor binds to the lac operator to inhibit transcription in E. coli. This inhibition can be relieved by adding lactose or isopropyl-β-D-thiogalactopyranoside (IPTG).
    268..295     -  terminator     rrnB T2 terminator: transcription terminator T2 from the E. coli rrnB gene
    427..470     +  terminator     rrnB T1 terminator: Escherichia coli rrnB; transcription terminator T1 from the E. coli rrnB gene
    517..553     -  CDS            lacZα (fragment): LacZα fragment of β-galactosidase; lacZ fragment
    570..665     +  protein_bind   attL3: mutant version of attL; recombination site for the Gateway® LR reaction LR Clonase™
    671..1846    +  CDS            ILKAP: ILKAP_HUMAN - Experimental evidence at protein level: Swiss-Prot protein existence level 1. Protein phosphatase that may play a role in regulation of cell cycle progression via dephosphorylation of its substrates whose appropriate phosphorylation states might be crucial for cell proliferation. Selectively associates with integrin linked kinase (ILK), to modulate cell adhesion and growth factor signaling. Inhibits the ILK-GSK3B signaling axis and may play an important role in inhibiting oncogenic transformation. From Homo sapiens (Human).
   1854..1949    -  protein_bind   attL3: mutant version of attL; recombination site for the Gateway® LR reaction LR Clonase™
   1968..1986    -  promoter       T7 promoter: promoter for bacteriophage T7 RNA polymerase
   2176..2199    +  promoter       Pc promoter (fragment): intI1 (promoter lies within the coding sequence); class 1 integron promoter
   2375..2431    +  CDS            GmR (fragment): gentamycin acetyltransferase; aacC1; confers resistance to gentamycin
   2438..3229    +  CDS            SmR: aminoglycoside adenylyltransferase (Murphy, 1985); aadA; confers resistance to spectinomycin and streptomycin
   3322..3910    +  rep_origin     ori: high-copy-number ColE1/pMB1/pBR322/pUC origin of replication
>Addgene plasmid #81809 | pDONR223_ILKAP_WT | addgene full sequence | sequence record 169229 | Addgene NGS Result
CTTTCCTGCGTTATCCCCTGATTCTGTGGATAACCGTATTACCGCCTTTGAGTGAGCTGATACCGCTCGC
CGCAGCCGAACGACCGAGCGCAGCGAGTCAGTGAGCGAGGAAGCGGAAGAGCGCCCAATACGCAAACCGC
CTCTCCCCGCGCGTTGGCCGATTCATTAATGCAGCTGGCACGACAGGTTTCCCGACTGGAAAGCGGGCAG
TGAGCGCAACGCAATTAATACGCGTACCGCTAGCCAGGAAGAGTTTGTAGAAACGCAAAAAGGCCATCCG
TCAGGATGGCCTTCTGCTTAGTTTGATGCCTGGCAGTTTATGGCGGGCGTCCTGCCCGCCACCCTCCGGG
CCGTTGCTTCACAACGTTCAAATCCGCTCCCGGCGGATTTGTCCTACTCAGGAGAGCGTTCACCGACAAA
CAACAGATAAAACGAAAGGCCCAGTCTTCCGACTGAGCCTTTCGTTTTATTTGATGCCTGGCAGTTCCCT
ACTCTCGCGTTAACGCTAGCATGGATGTTTTCCCAGTCACGACGTTGTAAAACGACGGCCAGTCTTAAGC
TCGGGCCCCAAATAATGATTTTATTTTGACTGATAGTGACCTGTTCGTTGCAACAAATTGATGAGCAATG
CTTTTTTATAATGCCAACTTTGTACAAAAAAGTTGGCACCATGGACCTCTTCGGGGACCTGCCGGAGCCC
GAGCGCTCGCCGCGCCCGGCTGCCGGGAAAGAAGCTCAGAAAGGACCCCTGCTCTTTGATGACCTCCCTC
CGGCCAGCAGTACTGACTCAGGATCAGGGGGACCTTTGCTTTTTGATGATCTCCCACCCGCTAGCAGTGG
CGATTCAGGTTCTCTTGCCACATCAATATCCCAGATGGTAAAGACTGAAGGGAAAGGAGCAAAGAGAAAA
ACCTCCGAGGAAGAGAAGAATGGCAGTGAAGAGCTTGTGGAAAAGAAAGTTTGTAAAGCCTCTTCGGTGA
TCTTTGGTCTGAAGGGCTATGTGGCTGAGCGGAAGGGTGAGAGGGAGGAGATGCAGGATGCCCACGTCAT
CCTGAACGACATCACCGAGGAGTGTAGGCCCCCATCGTCCCTCATTACTCGGGTTTCATATTTTGCTGTT
TTTGATGGACATGGAGGAATTCGAGCCTCAAAATTTGCTGCACAGAATTTGCATCAAAACTTAATCAGAA
AATTTCCTAAAGGAGATGTAATCAGTGTAGAGAAAACCGTGAAGAGATGCCTTTTGGACACTTTCAAGCA
TACTGATGAAGAGTTCCTTAAACAAGCTTCCAGCCAGAAGCCTGCCTGGAAAGATGGGTCCACTGCCACG
TGTGTTCTGGCTGTAGACAACATTCTTTATATTGCCAACCTCGGAGATAGTCGGGCAATCTTGTGTCGTT
ATAATGAGGAGAGTCAAAAACATGCAGCCTTAAGCCTCAGCAAAGAGCATAATCCAACTCAGTATGAAGA
GCGGATGAGGATACAGAAGGCTGGAGGAAACGTCAGGGATGGGCGTGTTTTGGGCGTGCTAGAGGTGTCA
CGCTCCATTGGGGACGGGCAGTACAAGCGCTGCGGTGTCACCTCTGTGCCCGACATCAGACGCTGCCAGC
TGACCCCCAATGACAGGTTCATTTTGTTGGCCTGTGATGGGCTCTTCAAGGTCTTTACCCCAGAAGAAGC
CGTGAACTTCATCTTGTCCTGTCTCGAGGATGAAAAGATCCAGACCCGGGAAGGGAAGTCCGCAGCCGAC
GCCCGCTACGAAGCAGCCTGCAACAGGCTGGCCAACAAGGCGGTGCAGCGGGGCTCGGCCGACAACGTCA
CTGTGATGGTGGTGCGGATAGGGCACTGATTGCCAACTTTCTTGTACAAAGTTGGCATTATAAGAAAGCA
TTGCTTATCAATTTGTTGCAACGAACAGGTCACTATCAGTCAAAATAAAATCATTATTTGCCATCCAGCT
GATATCCCCTATAGTGAGTCGTATTACATGGTCATAGCTGTTTCCTGGCAGCTCTGGCCCGTGTCTCAAA
ATCTCTGATGTTACATTGCACAAGATAAAAATATATCATCATGCCTCCTCTAGACCAGCCAGGACAGAAA
TGCCTCGACTTCGCTGCTACCCAAGGTTGCCGGGTGACGCACACCGTGGAAACGGATGAAGGCACGAACC
CAGTGGACATAAGCCTGTTCGGTTCGTAAGCTGTAATGCAAGTAGCGTATGCGCTCACGCAACTGGTCCA
GAACCTTGACCGAACGCAGCGGTGGTAACGGCGCAGTGGCGGTTTTCATGGCTTGTTATGACTGTTTTTT
TGGGGTACAGTCTATGCCTCGGGCATCCAAGCAGCAAGCGCGTTACGCCGTGGGTCGATGTTTGATGTTA
TGGAGCAGCAACGATGTTACGCAGCAGGGCAGTCGCCCTAAAACAAAGTTAAACATTATGAGGGAAGCGG
TGATCGCCGAAGTATCGACTCAACTATCAGAGGTAGTTGGCGTCATCGAGCGCCATCTCGAACCGACGTT
GCTGGCCGTACATTTGTACGGCTCCGCAGTGGATGGCGGCCTGAAGCCACACAGTGATATTGATTTGCTG
GTTACGGTGACCGTAAGGCTTGATGAAACAACGCGGCGAGCTTTGATCAACGACCTTTTGGAAACTTCGG
CTTCCCCTGGAGAGAGCGAGATTCTCCGCGCTGTAGAAGTCACCATTGTTGTGCACGACGACATCATTCC
GTGGCGTTATCCAGCTAAGCGCGAACTGCAATTTGGAGAATGGCAGCGCAATGACATTCTTGCAGGTATC
TTCGAGCCAGCCACGATCGACATTGATCTGGCTATCTTGCTGACAAAAGCAAGAGAACATAGCGTTGCCT
TGGTAGGTCCAGCGGCGGAGGAACTCTTTGATCCGGTTCCTGAACAGGATCTATTTGAGGCGCTAAATGA
AACCTTAACGCTATGGAACTCGCCGCCCGACTGGGCTGGCGATGAGCGAAATGTAGTGCTTACGTTGTCC
CGCATTTGGTACAGCGCAGTAACCGGCAAAATCGCGCCGAAGGATGTCGCTGCCGACTGGGCAATGGAGC
GCCTGCCGGCCCAGTATCAGCCCGTCATACTTGAAGCTAGACAGGCTTATCTTGGACAAGAAGAAGATCG
CTTGGCCTCGCGCGCAGATCAGTTGGAAGAATTTGTCCACTACGTGAAAGGCGAGATCACCAAGGTAGTC
GGCAAATAACCCTCGAGCCACCCATGACCAAAATCCCTTAACGTGAGTTACGCGTCGTTCCACTGAGCGT
CAGACCCCGTAGAAAAGATCAAAGGATCTTCTTGAGATCCTTTTTTTCTGCGCGTAATCTGCTGCTTGCA
AACAAAAAAACCACCGCTACCAGCGGTGGTTTGTTTGCCGGATCAAGAGCTACCAACTCTTTTTCCGAAG
GTAACTGGCTTCAGCAGAGCGCAGATACCAAATACTGTTCTTCTAGTGTAGCCGTAGTTAGGCCACCACT
TCAAGAACTCTGTAGCACCGCCTACATACCTCGCTCTGCTAATCCTGTTACCAGTGGCTGCTGCCAGTGG
CGATAAGTCGTGTCTTACCGGGTTGGACTCAAGACGATAGTTACCGGATAAGGCGCAGCGGTCGGGCTGA
ACGGGGGGTTCGTGCACACAGCCCAGCTTGGAGCGAACGACCTACACCGAACTGAGATACCTACAGCGTG
AGCTATGAGAAAGCGCCACGCTTCCCGAAGGGAGAAAGGCGGACAGGTATCCGGTAAGCGGCAGGGTCGG
AACAGGAGAGCGCACGAGGGAGCTTCCAGGGGGAAACGCCTGGTATCTTTATAGTCCTGTCGGGTTTCGC
CACCTCTGACTTGAGCGTCGATTTTTGTGATGCTCGTCAGGGGGGCGGAGCCTATGGAAAAACGCCAGCA
ACGCGGCCTTTTTACGGTTCCTGGCCTTTTGCTGGCCTTTTGCTCACATGTT
