>Addgene plasmid #81809 | pDONR223_ILKAP_WT | depositor partial sequence | sequence record 155128 | Insert sequence
ATGGACCTCTTCGGGGACCTGCCGGAGCCCGAGCGCTCGCCGCGCCCGGCTGCCGGGAAAGAAGCTCAGA
AAGGACCCCTGCTCTTTGATGACCTCCCTCCGGCCAGCAGTACTGACTCAGGATCAGGGGGACCTTTGCT
TTTTGATGATCTCCCACCCGCTAGCAGTGGCGATTCAGGTTCTCTTGCCACATCAATATCCCAGATGGTA
AAGACTGAAGGGAAAGGAGCAAAGAGAAAAACCTCCGAGGAAGAGAAGAATGGCAGTGAAGAGCTTGTGG
AAAAGAAAGTTTGTAAAGCCTCTTCGGTGATCTTTGGTCTGAAGGGCTATGTGGCTGAGCGGAAGGGTGA
GAGGGAGGAGATGCAGGATGCCCACGTCATCCTGAACGACATCACCGAGGAGTGTAGGCCCCCATCGTCC
CTCATTACTCGGGTTTCATATTTTGCTGTTTTTGATGGACATGGAGGAATTCGAGCCTCAAAATTTGCTG
CACAGAATTTGCATCAAAACTTAATCAGAAAATTTCCTAAAGGAGATGTAATCAGTGTAGAGAAAACCGT
GAAGAGATGCCTTTTGGACACTTTCAAGCATACTGATGAAGAGTTCCTTAAACAAGCTTCCAGCCAGAAG
CCTGCCTGGAAAGATGGGTCCACTGCCACGTGTGTTCTGGCTGTAGACAACATTCTTTATATTGCCAACC
TCGGAGATAGTCGGGCAATCTTGTGTCGTTATAATGAGGAGAGTCAAAAACATGCAGCCTTAAGCCTCAG
CAAAGAGCATAATCCAACTCAGTATGAAGAGCGGATGAGGATACAGAAGGCTGGAGGAAACGTCAGGGAT
GGGCGTGTTTTGGGCGTGCTAGAGGTGTCACGCTCCATTGGGGACGGGCAGTACAAGCGCTGCGGTGTCA
CCTCTGTGCCCGACATCAGACGCTGCCAGCTGACCCCCAATGACAGGTTCATTTTGTTGGCCTGTGATGG
GCTCTTCAAGGTCTTTACCCCAGAAGAAGCCGTGAACTTCATCTTGTCCTGTCTCGAGGATGAAAAGATC
CAGACCCGGGAAGGGAAGTCCGCAGCCGACGCCCGCTACGAAGCAGCCTGCAACAGGCTGGCCAACAAGG
CGGTGCAGCGGGGCTCGGCCGACAACGTCACTGTGATGGTGGTGCGGATAGGGCAC
