>Addgene plasmid #81809 | pDONR223_ILKAP_WT | addgene partial sequence | sequence record 160789 | M13-F20 5'-TGTAAAACGACGGCCAGT-3'
TGCATATGATTTTATTTTGACTGATAGTGACCTGTTCGTTGCAACAAATTGATGAGCAATGCTTTTTTAT
AATGCCAACTTTGTACAAAAAAGTTGGCACCATGGACCTCTTCGGGGACCTGCCGGAGCCCGAGCGCTCG
CCGCGCCCGGCTGCCGGGAAAGAAGCTCAGAAAGGACCCCTGCTCTTTGATGACCTCCCTCCGGCCAGCA
GTACTGACTCAGGATCAGGGGGACCTTTGCTTTTTGATGATCTCCCACCCGCTAGCAGTGGCGATTCAGG
TTCTCTTGCCACATCAATATCCCAGATGGTAAAGACTGAAGGGAAAGGAGCAAAGAGAAAAACCTCCGAG
GAAGAGAAGAATGGCAGTGAAGAGCTTGTGGAAAAGAAAGTTTGTAAAGCCTCTTCGGTGATCTTTGGTC
TGAAGGGCTATGTGGCTGAGCGGAAGGGTGAGAGGGAGGAGATGCAGGATGCCCACGTCATCCTGAACGA
CATCACCGAGGAGTGTAGGCCCCCATCGTCCCTCATTACTCGGGTTTCATATTTTGCTGTTTTTGATGGA
CATGGAGGAATTCGAGCCTCAAAATTTGCTGCACAGAATTTGCATCAAAACTTAATCAGAAAATTTCCTA
AAGGAGATGTAATCAGTGTAGAGAAAACCGTGAAGAGATGCCTTTTGGACACTTTCAAGCATACTGATGA
AGAGTTCCTTAAACAAGCTTCCAGCCAGAAGCCTGCCTGGAAAGATGGGTCCACTGCCACGTGTGTTCTG
GCTGTAGACAACATTCTTTATATTGCCAACCTCGGAGATAGTCGGGCAATCTTGTGTCGTTATAATGAGG
AGAGTCAAAAACATGCAGCCTTAAGCCTCAGCAAAGAGCATAATCCAACTCAGTATGAAGAGCGGATGAG
GATACAGAAGGCTGGAGGAAACGTCAGGGATGGGCGTGTTTTGGGCGTGCTAGAGGTGTCACGCTCCATT
GGGGACGGGCAGTACAAGCGCTGCGGTGTCACCTCTGTGCCCGACATCAGACGCTGCCAGCTGA
